>Addgene plasmid #148419 | pcDNA3.1-MS2-HA-HsRck_296-472_AC | addgene full sequence | sequence record 381359 | Addgene NGS Result
GACGGATCGGGAGATCTCCCGATCCCCTATGGTGCACTCTCAGTACAATCTGCTCTGATGCCGCATAGTT
AAGCCAGTATCTGCTCCCTGCTTGTGTGTTGGAGGTCGCTGAGTAGTGCGCGAGCAAAATTTAAGCTACA
ACAAGGCAAGGCTTGACCGACAATTGCATGAAGAATCTGCTTAGGGTTAGGCGTTTTGCGCTGCTTCGCG
ATGTACGGGCCAGATATACGCGTTGACATTGATTATTGACTAGTTATTAATAGTAATCAATTACGGGGTC
ATTAGTTCATAGCCCATATATGGAGTTCCGCGTTACATAACTTACGGTAAATGGCCCGCCTGGCTGACCG
CCCAACGACCCCCGCCCATTGACGTCAATAATGACGTATGTTCCCATAGTAACGCCAATAGGGACTTTCC
ATTGACGTCAATGGGTGGAGTATTTACGGTAAACTGCCCACTTGGCAGTACATCAAGTGTATCATATGCC
AAGTACGCCCCCTATTGACGTCAATGACGGTAAATGGCCCGCCTGGCATTATGCCCAGTACATGACCTTA
TGGGACTTTCCTACTTGGCAGTACATCTACGTATTAGTCATCGCTATTACCATGGTGATGCGGTTTTGGC
AGTACATCAATGGGCGTGGATAGCGGTTTGACTCACGGGGATTTCCAAGTCTCCACCCCATTGACGTCAA
TGGGAGTTTGTTTTGGCACCAAAATCAACGGGACTTTCCAAAATGTCGTAACAACTCCGCCCCATTGACG
CAAATGGGCGGTAGGCGTGTACGGTGGGAGGTCTATATAAGCAGAGCTCTCTGGCTAACTAGAGAACCCA
CTGCTTACTGGCTTATCGAAATTAATACGACTCACTATAGGGAGACCCAAGCTTGCCACCATGGCTTCTA
ACTTTACTCAGTTCGTTCTCGTCGACAATGGCGGAACTGGCGACGTGACTGTCGCCCCAAGCAACTTCGC
TAACGGGGTCGCTGAATGGATCAGCTCTAACTCGCGATCACAGGCTTACAAAGTAACCTGTAGCGTTCGT
CAGAGCTCTGCGCAGAATCGCAAATACACCATCAAAGTCGAGGTGCCTAAAGTGGCAACCCAGACTGTTG
GTGGTGAAGAGCTTCCTGTAGCCGGATGGAGATCTTACTTAAATATGGAACTAACCATTCCAATTTTCGC
CACGAATTCCGACTGCGAGCTTATTGTTAAGGCAATGCAAGGTCTCCTAAAAGATGGAAACCCGATTCCC
TCGGCCATCGCGGCCAACTCCGGCATCTACGGAGGTGGAGGTGGATCTGGTGGATCTCCTCCACATATGG
CTTACCCATACGATGTTCCAGATTACGCTCCTCCAAAGCTTGGATCCGAATTCCCGGGTCGACTCGAGAA
GGGAGTAACCCAGTACTACGCATATGTAACTGAGCGCCAAAAAGTACACTGCCTCAACACACTTTTCTCC
AGGCTTCAGATAAACCAGTCGATCATTTTCTGTAACTCCTCTCAGCGAGTTGAATTGCTAGCCAAGAAGA
TTTCTCAACTGGGTTATTCTTGCTTCTATATTCATGCTAAAATGAGGCAGGAACATCGAAATCGTGTATT
TCATGATTTCCGAAATGGCTTATGCCGCAATCTTGTTTGCACTGATCTGTTTACCCGAGGTATTGATATA
CAAGCTGTGAATGTGGTAATAAACTTTGATTTCCCAAAGCTGGCAGAGACCTATCTCCATCGTATTGGAA
GATCAGGTCGCTTTGGTCATCTTGGCTTAGCCATCAACTTGATCACATATGATGATCGCTTCAACCTGAA
AAGTATTGAGGAGCAGCTGGGAACAGAAATTAAACCTATTCCGAGCAACATTGATAAGAGCCTGTATGTG
GCAGAATACCACAGCGAGCCTGTAGAAGATGAGAAACCTTAAGCGGCCGCCTAGAGGGCCCTATTCTATA
GTGTCACCTAAATGCTAGAGCTCGCTGATCAGCCTCGACTGTGCCTTCTAGTTGCCAGCCATCTGTTGTT
TGCCCCTCCCCCGTGCCTTCCTTGACCCTGGAAGGTGCCACTCCCACTGTCCTTTCCTAATAAAATGAGG
AAATTGCATCGCATTGTCTGAGTAGGTGTCATTCTATTCTGGGGGGTGGGGTGGGGCAGGACAGCAAGGG
GGAGGATTGGGAAGACAATAGCAGGCATGCTGGGGATGCGGTGGGCTCTATGGCTTCTGAGGCGGAAAGA
ACCAGCTGGGGCTCTAGGGGGTATCCCC
[124 nt withheld, positions 2269-2392]
C
[91 nt withheld, positions 2394-2484]
A
[49 nt withheld, positions 2486-2534]
CCTTTGACGTTGGAGTCCACGTTCTTT
[37 nt withheld, positions 2562-2598]
ACCCTATCTCGGTCTATTCTTTTGATTTATAAGGGATTTTGCCGATTTCGGCCTATTGGTTAAAAAATGA
GCTGATTTAACAAAAATTTAACGCGAATTAATTCTGTGGAATGTGTGTCAGTTAGGGTGTGGAAAGTCCC
CAGGCTCCCCAGCAGGCAGAAGTATGCAAAGCATGCATCTCAATTAGTCAGCAACCAGGTGTGGAAAGTC
CCCAGGCTCCCCAGCAGGCAGAAGTATGCAAAGCATGCATCTCAATTAGTCAGCAACCATAGTCCCGCCC
CTAACTCCGCCCATCCCGCCCCTAACTCCGCCCAGTTCCGCCCATTCTCCGCCCCATGGCTGACTAATTT
TTTTTATTTATGCAGAGGCCGAGGCCGCCTCTGCCTCTGAGCTATTCCAGAAGTAGTGAGGAGGCTTTTT
TGGAGGCCTAGGCTTTTGCAAAAAGCTCCCGGGAGCTTGTATATCCATTTTCGGATCTGATCAAGAGACA
GGATGAGGATCGTTTCGCATGATTGAACAAGATGGATTGCACGCAGGTTCTCCGGCCGCTTGGGTGGAGA
GGCTATTCGGCTATGACTGGGCACAACAGACAATCGGCTGCTCTGATGCCGCCGTGTTCCGGCTGTCAGC
GCAGGGGCGCCCGGTTCTTTTTGTCAAGACCGACCTGTCCGGTGCCCTGAATGAACTGCAGGACGAGGCA
GCGCGGCTATCGTGGCTGGCCACGACGGGCGTTCCTTGCGCAGCTGTGCTCGACGTTGTCACTGAAGCGG
GAAGGGACTGGCTGCTATTGGGCGAAGTGCCGGGGCAGGATCTCCTGTCATCTCACCTTGCTCCTGCCGA
GAAAGTATCCATCATGGCTGATGCAATGCGGCGGCTGCATACGCTTGATCCGGCTACCTGCCCATTCGAC
CACCAAGCGAAACATCGCATCGAGCGAGCACGTACTCGGATGGAAGCCGGTCTTGTCGATCAGGATGATC
TGGACGAAGAGCATCAGGGGCTCGCGCCAGCCGAACTGTTCGCCAGGCTCAAGGCGCGCATGCCCGACGG
CGAGGATCTCGTCGTGACCCATGGCGATGCCTGCTTGCCGAATATCATGGTGGAAAATGGCCGCTTTTCT
GGATTCATCGACTGTGGCCGGCTGGGTGTGGCGGACCGCTATCAGGACATAGCGTTGGCTACCCGTGATA
TTGCTGAAGAGCTTGGCGGCGAATGGGCTGACCGCTTCCTCGTGCTTTACGGTATCGCCGCTCCCGATTC
GCAGCGCATCGCCTTCTATCGCCTTCTTGACGAGTTCTTCTGAGCGGGACTCTGGGGTTCGAAATGACCG
ACCAAGCGACGCCCAACCTGCCATCACGAGATTTCGATTCCACCGCCGCCTTCTATGAAAGGTTGGGCTT
CGGAATCGTTTTCCGGGACGCCGGCTGGATGATCCTCCAGCGCGGGGATCTCATGCTGGAGTTCTTCGCC
CACCCCAACTTGTTTATTGCAGCTTATAATGGTTACAAATAAAGCAATAGCATCACAAATTTCACAAATA
AAGCATTTTTTTCACTGCATTCTAGTTGTGGTTTGTCCAAACTCATCAATGTATCTTATCATGTCTGTAT
ACCGTCGACCTCTAGCTAGAGCTTGGCGTAATCATGGTCATAGCTGTTTCCTGTGTGAAATTGTTATCCG
CTCACAATTCCACACAACATACGAGCCGGAAGCATAAAGTGTAAAGCCTGGGGTGCCTAATGAGTGAGCT
AACTCACATTAATTGCGTTGCGCTCACTGCCCGCTTTCCAGTCGGGAAACCTGTCGTGCCAGCTGCATTA
ATGAATCGGCCAACGCGCGGGGAGAGGCGGTTTGCGTATTGGGCGCTCTTCCGCTTCCTCGCTCACTGAC
TCGCTGCGCTCGGTCGTTCGGCTGCGGCGAGCGGTATCAGCTCACTCAAAGGCGGTAATACGGTTATCCA
CAGAATCAGGGGATAACGCAGGAAAGAACATGTGAGCAAAAGGCCAGCAAAAGGCCAGGAACCGTAAAAA
GGCCGCGTTGCTGGCGTTTTTCCATAGGCTCCGCCCCCCTGACGAGCATCACAAAAATCGACGCTCAAGT
CAGAGGTGGCGAAACCCGACAGGACTATAAAGATACCAGGCGTTTCCCCCTGGAAGCTCCCTCGTGCGCT
CTCCTGTTCCGACCCTGCCGCTTACCGGATACCTGTCCGCCTTTCTCCCTTCGGGAAGCGTGGCGCTTTC
TCATAGCTCACGCTGTAGGTATCTCAGTTCGGTGTAGGTCGTTCGCTCCAAGCTGGGCTGTGTGCACGAA
CCCCCCGTTCAGCCCGACCGCTGCGCCTTATCCGGTAACTATCGTCTTGAGTCCAACCCGGTAAGACACG
ACTTATCGCCACTGGCAGCAGCCACTGGTAACAGGATTAGCAGAGCGAGGTATGTAGGCGGTGCTACAGA
GTTCTTGAAGTGGTGGCCTAACTACGGCTACACTAGAAGAACAGTATTTGGTATCTGCGCTCTGCTGAAG
CCAGTTACCTTCGGAAAAAGAGTTGGTAGCTCTTGATCCGGCAAACAAACCACCGCTGGTAGCGGTGGTT
TTTTTGTTTGCAAGCAGCAGATTACGCGCAGAAAAAAAGGATCTCAAGAAGATCCTTTGATCTTTTCTAC
GGGGTCTGACGCTCAGTGGAACGAAAACTCACGTTAAGGGATTTTGGTCATGAGATTATCAAAAAGGATC
TTCACCTAGATCCTTTTAAATTAAAAATGAAGTTTTAAATCAATCTAAAGTATATATGAGTAAACTTGGT
CTGACAGTTACCAATGCTTAATCAGTGAGGCACCTATCTCAGCGATCTGTCTATTTCGTTCATCCATAGT
TGCCTGACTCCCCGTCGTGTAGATAACTACGATACGGGAGGGCTTACCATCTGGCCCCAGTGCTGCAATG
ATACCGCGAGACCCACGCTCACCGGCTCCAGATTTATCAGCAATAAACCAGCCAGCCGGAAGGGCCGAGC
GCAGAAGTGGTCCTGCAACTTTATCCGCCTCCATCCAGTCTATTAATTGTTGCCGGGAAGCTAGAGTAAG
TAGTTCGCCAGTTAATAGTTTGCGCAACGTTGTTGCCATTGCTACAGGCATCGTGGTGTCACGCTCGTCG
TTTGGTATGGCTTCATTCAGCTCCGGTTCCCAACGATCAAGGCGAGTTACATGATCCCCCATGTTGTGCA
AAAAAGCGGTTAGCTCCTTCGGTCCTCCGATCGTTGTCAGAAGTAAGTTGGCCGCAGTGTTATCACTCAT
GGTTATGGCAGCACTGCATAATTCTCTTACTGTCATGCCATCCGTAAGATGCTTTTCTGTGACTGGTGAG
TACTCAACCAAGTCATTCTGAGAATAGTGTATGCGGCGACCGAGTTGCTCTTGCCCGGCGTCAATACGGG
ATAATACCGCGCCACATAGCAGAACTTTAAAAGTGCTCATCATTGGAAAACGTTCTTCGGGGCGAAAACT
CTCAAGGATCTTACCGCTGTTGAGATCCAGTTCGATGTAACCCACTCGTGCACCCAACTGATCTTCAGCA
TCTTTTACTTTCACCAGCGTTTCTGGGTGAGCAAAAACAGGAAGGCAAAATGCCGCAAAAAAGGGAATAA
GGGCGACACGGAAATGTTGAATACTCATACTCTTCCTTTTTCAATATTATTGAAGCATTTATCAGGGTTA
TTGTCTCATGAGCGGATACATATTTGAATGTATTTAGAAAAATAAACAAATAGGGGTTCCGCGCACATTT
CCCCGAAAAGTGCCACCTGACGTC
Features (pLannotate 1.2.2; 23 found; start..end, strand, type, name):
     28..80      -  misc_feature   bom (fragment): basis of mobility region from pBR322
    235..614     +  enhancer       CMV enhancer: human cytomegalovirus immediate early enhancer
    615..818     +  promoter       CMV promoter: human cytomegalovirus (CMV) immediate early promoter
    814..847     +  LTR            5' LTR (truncated) (fragment): truncated 5' long terminal repeat (LTR) from HIV-1
    863..881     +  promoter       T7 promoter: promoter for bacteriophage T7 RNA polymerase
    904..1290    +  CDS            MS2: bacteriophage MS2 coat protein binds to a specific stem-loop structure in the viral RNA (Peabody, 1993)
   1333..1359    +  CDS            3xHA (fragment): three tandem HA epitope tags
   1399..1929    +  CDS            DDX6 (fragment): DDX6_HUMAN - Also known as HLR2, RCK. Experimental evidence at protein level: Swiss-Prot protein existence level 1. Essential for the formation of P-bodies, cytosolic membrane- less ribonucleoprotein granules involved in RNA metabolism through the coordinated storage of mRNAs encoding regulatory functions (PubMed:25995375, PubMed:27342281, PubMed:31422817). Plays a role in P- bodies to coordinate the storage of translationally inactive mRNAs in the cytoplasm and prevent their degradation (PubMed:27342281). In the process of mRNA degradation, plays a role in mRNA decapping (PubMed:16364915). Bl
   1955..1973    -  promoter       SP6 promoter: promoter for bacteriophage SP6 RNA polymerase
   1999..2223    +  polyA_signal   bGH poly(A) signal: bovine growth hormone polyadenylation signal
   2227..2248    +  promoter       SV40 promoter (fragment): SV40 enhancer and early promoter
   2269..2697    +  rep_origin     f1 ori (sequence partly withheld): f1 bacteriophage origin of replication; arrow indicates direction of (+) strand synthesis
   2711..3040    +  promoter       SV40 promoter: SV40 enhancer and early promoter
   3107..3898    +  CDS            neo: KKA2_KLEPN - Also known as kan, nptII. Experimental evidence at protein level: Swiss-Prot protein existence level 1. Resistance to kanamycin, neomycin, paromomycin, ribostamycin, butirosin and gentamicin B. From Klebsiella pneumoniae.
   3922..4080    +  CDS            ble (fragment): BLE_KLEPN - Experimental evidence at protein level: Swiss-Prot protein existence level 1. Binding protein with a strong affinity to the bleomycin family of antibiotics. Binds to CL990; an antimitotic-antibiotic compound. From Klebsiella pneumoniae.
   4075..4196    +  polyA_signal   SV40 poly(A) signal: SV40 polyadenylation signal
   4269..4285    -  protein_bind   lac operator: The lac repressor binds to the lac operator to inhibit transcription in E. coli. This inhibition can be relieved by adding lactose or isopropyl-β-D-thiogalactopyranoside (IPTG). lac repressor encoded by lacI
   4293..4323    -  promoter       lac promoter: promoter for the E. coli lac operon
   4338..4359    -  protein_bind   CAP binding site: CAP binding activates transcription in the presence of cAMP. E. coli catabolite activator protein
   4372..4464    -  CDS            lacI (fragment): lac repressor; lacI; The lac repressor binds to the lac operator to inhibit transcription in E. coli. This inhibition can be relieved by adding lactose or isopropyl-β-D-thiogalactopyranoside (IPTG).
   4647..5235    -  rep_origin     ori: high-copy-number ColE1/pMB1/pBR322/pUC origin of replication
   5406..6266    -  CDS            AmpR: β-lactamase; bla; confers resistance to ampicillin, carbenicillin, and related antibiotics
   6267..6371    -  promoter       AmpR promoter: bla
