[The description below was written by a language model from this plasmid's Addgene catalogue record and pLannotate feature annotations shown in this document.]
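Description:
pcDNA3.1-MS2-HA-HsRck_296-472_AC is a mammalian expression plasmid of about 6.4 kb. The catalogue lists the backbone as unknown, but the name and the annotated features are consistent with a pcDNA3.1-type vector. It is maintained in E. coli at high copy through a ColE1/pUC-type origin and selected with ampicillin via the β-lactamase gene and its own promoter. An f1 origin is also present. For mammalian cells, an SV40 early promoter drives a neomycin/kanamycin phosphotransferase gene followed by an SV40 polyadenylation signal, which would allow G418 selection of stable transfectants. The short HIV-1 LTR, ble, lacI and bom hits in the feature table are only small fragments and appear to be backbone remnants or annotation artefacts, not functional parts.

The expression cassette uses the human CMV immediate-early enhancer and promoter and ends in the bovine growth hormone polyadenylation signal. T7 and SP6 promoters flank the insert. The open reading frame encodes the bacteriophage MS2 coat protein, then an HA epitope (annotated as a fragment of a 3xHA tag, so probably a single copy), then residues 296–472 of human DDX6 (also called Rck/p54). DDX6 is a DEAD-box protein involved in P-body assembly, translational repression and mRNA decapping.

Because the MS2 coat protein binds a specific RNA stem-loop, the fusion can be tethered to reporter transcripts that carry MS2 binding sites, and the HA tag allows detection. This design fits tethering assays that test whether this DDX6 fragment is sufficient to silence a bound mRNA. That use matches the associated study of miRISC and CCR4-NOT-mediated repression, although the record itself states the purpose only as mammalian expression of the fragment.
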