Addgene plasmid #148419: pcDNA3.1-MS2-HA-HsRck_296-472_AC
Purpose: Mammalian Expression of HsRck_296-472
Depositing lab: Elisa Izaurralde. Depositing organization: Max Planck Institute for Developmental Biology. Publication: miRISC and the CCR4-NOT complex silence mRNA targets independently of 43S ribosomal scanning. Kuzuoglu-Ozturk D, Bhandari D, Huntzinger E, Fauser M, Helms S, Izaurralde E. EMBO J. 2016 Jun 1;35(11):1186-203. doi: 10.15252/embj.201592901. Epub 2016 Mar 23. PubMed 27009120.
Backbone
  Vector backbone: Unknown
  Vector type: Mammalian Expression
Growth in bacteria
  Bacterial resistance: Ampicillin, 100 μg/mL
  Growth temperature: 37°C
  Growth strain: DH5alpha
  Copy number: High Copy
Gene/Insert
  Gene/Insert name: HsRck_296-472 (alt name: DDX6)
  Species: H. sapiens (human)
  Entrez Gene: DDX6 (a.k.a. HLR2, IDDILF, P54, RCK, Rck/p54)
  Cloning method: Unknown
Terms and licenses: Academic/Nonprofit Terms; Industry Terms: Not Available to Industry
Depositor comments: ORF extracted from NCBI: NM_004397.3 Plasmids from this collection were made available to the research community and donated after the lab closed. Please note that the sequence provided by the depositing laboratory may be theoretical/predicted or based on Sanger sequencing results. There may be discrepancies between sequencing results obtained by Addgene and the depositor sequence. If an Addgene verified sequence is not available, please contact before placing your order to request that our lab fully sequence the plasmid.
How to cite: pcDNA3.1-MS2-HA-HsRck_296-472_AC was a gift from Elisa Izaurralde (Addgene plasmid # 148419 ; http://n2t.net/addgene:148419 ; RRID:Addgene_148419)
